Addgene plasmid #14398: pAG303GPD-Cerulean-ccdB
Purpose: (Empty Backbone)
Depositing lab: Susan Lindquist. Depositing organization: Whitehead Institute for Biomedical Research. Publication: A suite of Gateway cloning vectors for high-throughput genetic analysis in Saccharomyces cerevisiae. Alberti S, Gitler AD, Lindquist S. Yeast. 2007 Oct . 24(10):913-9. 10.1002/yea.1502 PubMed 17583893.
Backbone
  Vector backbone: pRS303
  Vector type: Yeast Expression ; Gateway Destination
  Selectable markers: HIS3
Growth in bacteria
  Bacterial resistance: Chloramphenicol and Ampicillin, 25 & 100 μg/mL
  Growth temperature: 37°C
  Growth strain: ccdB Survival
  Growth instructions: DB3.1, ccdB Survival
  Copy number: Unknown
Gene/Insert
  Gene/Insert name: None
  Tag / fusion protein: Cerulean (N terminal on backbone)
  Cloning method: Gateway Cloning
  Sequencing primers: 5′ EGFP-C
Terms and licenses: Academic/Nonprofit Terms; Industry Terms: Not Available to Industry
Depositor comments: Type of plasmid: integrating. This plasmid contains the Gateway technology from Invitrogen; Invitrogen requires purchasing of Gateway Clonase for carrying out the Gateway recombinational cloning reaction http://www.invitrogen.com Please note that the full plasmid sequence is provided as a reference only, and may not match the exact sequence of the plasmid.
How to cite: pAG303GPD-Cerulean-ccdB was a gift from Susan Lindquist (Addgene plasmid # 14398 ; http://n2t.net/addgene:14398 ; RRID:Addgene_14398)
