[The description below was written by a language model from this plasmid's Addgene catalogue record and pLannotate feature annotations shown in this document.]
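Description:
pAG303GPD-Cerulean-ccdB is an empty Gateway destination vector for protein expression in Saccharomyces cerevisiae, built on the pRS303 backbone. It is an integrating plasmid: the feature table shows no yeast replication origin or centromere, so stable maintenance in yeast depends on insertion into the genome, with the HIS3 auxotrophic marker (under its own promoter) allowing selection in histidine-auxotrophic strains. In E. coli it replicates from a high-copy ColE1/pUC-type origin and carries an ampicillin resistance gene. An f1 origin and remnants of the pBluescript-style lacZα/MCS region, flanked by T7 and T3 promoters, are also present.

The expression cassette is driven by the strong constitutive GPD (TDH3/GAP) promoter and closed by the CYC1 terminator. Immediately downstream of the promoter lies the cyan fluorescent protein Cerulean. The automated annotation labels this ORF as the closely related ECFP variant SCFP3A, whereas the catalogue names it Cerulean. This is followed by the Gateway cassette: attR1, a chloramphenicol resistance gene, the ccdB toxin gene and attR2. In an LR recombination with an entry clone, the attR-flanked segment is exchanged for the gene of interest, producing an N-terminal Cerulean fusion. Because ccdB poisons DNA gyrase in ordinary E. coli, unrecombined vector is counter-selected after the reaction, while the empty vector itself must be propagated in a ccdB-tolerant strain, with chloramphenicol and ampicillin together retaining the cassette.

The plasmid belongs to a suite of yeast Gateway vectors designed for high-throughput genetic analysis. It suits constitutive expression of cyan-tagged proteins from a chromosomal locus, for example for localisation studies. The depositor notes that the full sequence is provided as a reference only and may not match the plasmid exactly.
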