Features (pLannotate 1.2.2; 29 found; start..end, strand, type, name):
    137..186     +  misc_feature   bom (fragment): basis of mobility region from pBR322
    191..265     -  CDS            MRM1 (fragment): MRM1_YEAST - Also known as PET56 From Saccharomyces cerevisiae (strain ATCC 204508 / S288c) (Baker's yeast).
    315..502     +  promoter       HIS3 promoter: S. cerevisiae HIS3
    503..1162    +  CDS            HIS3: imidazoleglycerol-phosphate dehydratase, required for histidine biosynthesis; S. cerevisiae HIS3; yeast auxotrophic marker
   1119..1412    +  CDS            YO201_YEAST (fragment): Protein uncertain: Swiss-Prot protein existence level 5. From Saccharomyces cerevisiae (strain ATCC 204508 / S288c) (Baker's yeast).
   1369..1422    +  misc_feature   bom (fragment): basis of mobility region from pBR322
   1423..1878    -  rep_origin     f1 ori (sequence partly withheld): f1 bacteriophage origin of replication; arrow indicates direction of (+) strand synthesis
   1886..2043    -  CDS            lacZα (fragment): LacZα fragment of β-galactosidase; lacZ fragment
   2046..2064    +  promoter       T7 promoter: promoter for bacteriophage T7 RNA polymerase
   2089..2733    +  promoter       GAP promoter: S. cerevisiae TDH3; promoter for glyceraldehyde-3-phosphate dehydrogenase
   2739..2762    +  misc_feature   MCS (fragment): pBluescript multiple cloning site
   2768..3484    +  CDS            SCFP3A: monomeric optimized variant of ECFP (Kremers et al., 2006) mammalian codon-optimized
   3509..3633    +  protein_bind   attR1: mutant version of attR; recombination site for the Gateway® LR reaction LR Clonase™
   3658..3688    +  promoter       lac UV5 promoter: E. coli lac promoter with an "up" mutation
   3712..3741    +  promoter       cat promoter (fragment): promoter of the E. coli cat gene encoding chloramphenicol acetyltransferase
   3742..4401    +  CDS            CmR: chloramphenicol acetyltransferase; cat; confers resistance to chloramphenicol
   4583..4741    +  CDS            ccdA (fragment): CCDA_ECO57 - Also known as H, letA. Experimental evidence at protein level: Swiss-Prot protein existence level 1. Antitoxin component of a type II toxin-antitoxin (TA) system which inhibits the post-segregational killing (PSK) of plasmid-free cells, also referred to as a plasmid addiction system. Binds to and blocks the activity of CcdB; will also remove bound CcdB protein from the CcdB-GyrA complex by forming a CcdA-CcdB complex, a process termed rejuvenation. Functions as a transcriptional corepressor for the ccdAB operon, repression also requires CcdB (By similarity). From Escherichia coli
   4746..5048    +  CDS            ccdB: CCDB_ECOLI - Also known as G, letB, letD. Experimental evidence at protein level: Swiss-Prot protein existence level 1. Toxic component of a type II toxin-antitoxin (TA) system, functioning in plasmid maintainence. Responsible for the post- segregational killing (PSK) of plasmid-free cells, also referred to as a plasmid addiction system. Half-life of over 2 hours. Cell killing by CcdB is accompanied by filamentation, defects in chromosome and plasmid segregation, defects in cell division, formation of anucleate cells, decreased DNA synthesis and plasmid loss. Interferes with the activity of DN
   5092..5216    -  protein_bind   attR2: mutant version of attR; recombination site for the Gateway® LR reaction LR Clonase™
   5223..5470    +  terminator     CYC1 terminator: S. cerevisiae CYC1; transcription terminator for CYC1
   5493..5511    -  promoter       T3 promoter: promoter for bacteriophage T3 RNA polymerase
   5556..5572    -  protein_bind   lac operator: The lac repressor binds to the lac operator to inhibit transcription in E. coli. This inhibition can be relieved by adding lactose or isopropyl-β-D-thiogalactopyranoside (IPTG). lac repressor encoded by lacI
   5580..5610    -  promoter       lac promoter: promoter for the E. coli lac operon
   5625..5646    -  protein_bind   CAP binding site: CAP binding activates transcription in the presence of cAMP. E. coli catabolite activator protein
   5659..5751    -  CDS            lacI (fragment): lac repressor; lacI; The lac repressor binds to the lac operator to inhibit transcription in E. coli. This inhibition can be relieved by adding lactose or isopropyl-β-D-thiogalactopyranoside (IPTG).
   5934..6522    -  rep_origin     ori: high-copy-number ColE1/pMB1/pBR322/pUC origin of replication
   6693..7553    -  CDS            AmpR: β-lactamase; bla; confers resistance to ampicillin, carbenicillin, and related antibiotics
   7554..7658    -  promoter       AmpR promoter: bla
   7743..35      +  CDS            rop (fragment) (across the origin): Rop protein, which maintains plasmids at low copy number; rop
>Addgene plasmid #14398 | pAG303GPD-Cerulean-ccdB | depositor full sequence | sequence record 8061 | Author sequence
TCGCGCGTTTCGGTGATGACGGTGAAAACCTCTGACACATGCAGCTCCCGGAGACGGTCACAGCTTGTCT
GTAAGCGGATGCCGGGAGCAGACAAGCCCGTCAGGGCGCGTCAGCGGGTGTTGGCGGGTGTCGGGGCTGG
CTTAACTATGCGGCATCAGAGCAGATTGTACTGAGAGTGCACCATAATTCCGTTTTAAGAGCTTGGTGAG
CGCTAGGAGTCACTGCCAGGTATCGTTTGAACACGGCATTAGTCAGGGAAGTCATAACACAGTCCTTTCC
CGCAATTTTCTTTTTCTATTACTCTTGGCCTCCTCTAGTACACTCTATATTTTTTTATGCCTCGGTAATG
ATTTTCATTTTTTTTTTTCCACCTAGCGGATGACTCTTTTTTTTTCTTAGCGATTGGCATTATCACATAA
TGAATTATACATTATATAAAGTAATGTGATTTCTTCGAAGAATATACTAAAAAATGAGCAGGCAAGATAA
ACGAAGGCAAAGATGACAGAGCAGAAAGCCCTAGTAAAGCGTATTACAAATGAAACCAAGATTCAGATTG
CGATCTCTTTAAAGGGTGGTCCCCTAGCGATAGAGCACTCGATCTTCCCAGAAAAAGAGGCAGAAGCAGT
AGCAGAACAGGCCACACAATCGCAAGTGATTAACGTCCACACAGGTATAGGGTTTCTGGACCATATGATA
CATGCTCTGGCCAAGCATTCCGGCTGGTCGCTAATCGTTGAGTGCATTGGTGACTTACACATAGACGACC
ATCACACCACTGAAGACTGCGGGATTGCTCTCGGTCAAGCTTTTAAAGAGGCCCTACTGGCGCGTGGAGT
AAAAAGGTTTGGATCAGGATTTGCGCCTTTGGATGAGGCACTTTCCAGAGCGGTGGTAGATCTTTCGAAC
AGGCCGTACGCAGTTGTCGAACTTGGTTTGCAAAGGGAGAAAGTAGGAGATCTCTCTTGCGAGATGATCC
CGCATTTTCTTGAAAGCTTTGCAGAGGCTAGCAGAATTACCCTCCACGTTGATTGTCTGCGAGGCAAGAA
TGATCATCACCGTAGTGAGAGTGCGTTCAAGGCTCTTGCGGTTGCCATAAGAGAAGCCACCTCGCCCAAT
GGTACCAACGATGTTCCCTCCACCAAAGGTGTTCTTATGTAGTGACACCGATTATTTAAAGCTGCAGCAT
ACGATATATATACATGTGTATATATGTATACCTATGAATGTCAGTAAGTATGTATACGAACAGTATGATA
CTGAAGATGACAAGGTAATGCATCATTCTATACGTGTCATTCTGAACGAGGCGCGCTTTCCTTTTTTCTT
TTTGCTTTTTCTTTTTTTTTCTCTTGAACTCGACGGATCATATGCGGTGTGAAATACCGCACAGATGCGT
AAGGAGAAAATACCGCATCAGGAAATTGTAAACGTTAATATTTTGTTAAAATTCGCGTTAAATTTTTGTT
AAATCAGCTCATTTTTTAACCAATAGGCCGAAATCGGCAAAATCCCTTATAAATCAAAAGAATAGACCGA
GATAGGGT
[37 nt withheld, positions 1549-1585]
AAAGAACGTGGACTCCAACGTCAAAGG
[49 nt withheld, positions 1613-1661]
T
[91 nt withheld, positions 1663-1753]
G
[124 nt withheld, positions 1755-1878]
CGCGCCATTCGCCATTCAGGCTGCGCAACTGTTGGGAAGGGCGATCGGTGCGGGCCTCTTCGCTATTACG
CCAGCTGGCGAAGGGGGGATGTGCTGCAAGGCGATTAAGTTGGGTAACGCCAGGGTTTTCCCAGTCACGA
CGTTGTAAAACGACGGCCAGTGAATTGTAATACGACTCACTATAGGGCGAATTGGAGCTCTTCGAGTTTA
TCATTATCAATACTCGCCATTTCAAAGAATACGTAAATAATTAATAGTAGTGATTTTCCTAACTTTATTT
AGTCAAAAAATTAGCCTTTTAATTCTGCTGTAACCCGTACATGCCCAAAATAGGGGGCGGGTTACACAGA
ATATATAACACCGAAGGTGCCTGGGTGAACAGGTTTATTCCTGGCATCCACTAAATATAATGGAGCCCGC
TTTTTAAGCTGGCATCCAGAAAAAAAAAGAATCCCAGCACCAAAATATTGTTTTCTTCACCAACCATCAG
TTCATAGGTCCATTCTCTTAGCGCAACTACAGAGAACAGGGGCACAAACAGGCAAAAAACGGGCACAACC
TCAATGGAGTGATGCAACCTGCCTGGAGTAAATGATGACACAAGGCAATTGACCCACGCATGTATCTATC
TCATTTTCTTACACCTTCTATTACCTTCTGCTCTCTCTGATTTGGAAAAAGCTGAAAAAAAAGGTTGAAA
CCAGTTCCCTGAAATTATTCCCCTACTTGACTAATAAGTATATAAAGACGGTAGGTATTGATTGTAATTC
TGTAAATCTATTTCTTAAACTTCTTAAATTCTACTTTTATAGTTAGTCTTTTTTTTAGTTTTAAAACACC
AGAACTTAGTTTCGACGGATTCTAGAACTAGTGGATCCCCCGGGACAAAATGGTGAGCAAGGGCGAGGAG
CTGTTCACCGGGGTGGTGCCCATCCTGGTCGAGCTGGACGGCGACGTAAACGGCCACAAGTTCAGCGTGT
CCGGCGAGGGCGAGGGCGATGCCACCTACGGCAAGCTGACCCTGAAGTTCATCTGCACCACCGGCAAGCT
GCCCGTGCCCTGGCCCACCCTCGTGACCACCCTGACCTGGGGCGTGCAGTGCTTCGCCCGCTACCCCGAC
CACATGAAGCAGCACGACTTCTTCAAGTCCGCCATGCCCGAAGGCTACGTCCAGGAGCGCACCATCTTCT
TCAAGGACGACGGCAACTACAAGACCCGCGCCGAGGTGAAGTTCGAGGGCGACACCCTGGTGAACCGCAT
CGAGCTGAAGGGCATCGACTTCAAGGAGGACGGCAACATCCTGGGGCACAAGCTGGAGTACAACTACATC
AGCGACAACGTCTATATCACCGCCGACAAGCAGAAGAACGGCATCAAGGCCAACTTCAAGATCCGCCACA
ACATCGAGGACGGCAGCGTGCAGCTCGCCGACCACTACCAGCAGAACACCCCCATCGGCGACGGCCCCGT
GCTGCTGCCCGACAACCACTACCTGAGCACCCAGTCCAAGCTGAGCAAAGACCCCAACGAGAAGCGCGAT
CACATGGTCCTGCTGGAGTTCGTGACCGCCGCCGGGATCACTCTCGGCATGGACGAGCTGTACAAGGGTG
GACCAGGTGGTGGACATCAAACAAGTTTGTACAAAAAAGCTGAACGAGAAACGTAAAATGATATAAATAT
CAATATATTAAATTAGATTTTGCATAAAAAACAGACTACATAATACTGTAAAACACAACATATCCAGTCA
CTATGGCGGCCGCATTAGGCACCCCAGGCTTTACACTTTATGCTTCCGGCTCGTATAATGTGTGGATTTT
GAGTTAGGATCCGTCGAGATTTTCAGGAGCTAAGGAAGCTAAAATGGAGAAAAAAATCACTGGATATACC
ACCGTTGATATATCCCAATGGCATCGTAAAGAACATTTTGAGGCATTTCAGTCAGTTGCTCAATGTACCT
ATAACCAGACCGTTCAGCTGGATATTACGGCCTTTTTAAAGACCGTAAAGAAAAATAAGCACAAGTTTTA
TCCGGCCTTTATTCACATTCTTGCCCGCCTGATGAATGCTCATCCGGAATTCCGTATGGCAATGAAAGAC
GGTGAGCTGGTGATATGGGATAGTGTTCACCCTTGTTACACCGTTTTCCATGAGCAAACTGAAACGTTTT
CATCGCTCTGGAGTGAATACCACGACGATTTCCGGCAGTTTCTACACATATATTCGCAAGATGTGGCGTG
TTACGGTGAAAACCTGGCCTATTTCCCTAAAGGGTTTATTGAGAATATGTTTTTCGTCTCAGCCAATCCC
TGGGTGAGTTTCACCAGTTTTGATTTAAACGTGGCCAATATGGACAACTTCTTCGCCCCCGTTTTCACCA
TGGGCAAATATTATACGCAAGGCGACAAGGTGCTGATGCCGCTGGCGATTCAGGTTCATCATGCCGTCTG
TGATGGCTTCCATGTCGGCAGAATGCTTAATGAATTACAACAGTACTGCGATGAGTGGCAGGGCGGGGCG
TAAACGCCGCGTGGATCCGGCTTACTAAAAGCCAGATAACAGTATGCGTATTTGCGCGCTGATTTTTGCG
GTATAAGAATATATACTGATATGTATACCCGAAGTATGTCAAAAAGAGGTATGCTATGAAGCAGCGTATT
ACAGTGACAGTTGACAGCGACAGCTATCAGTTGCTCAAGGCATATATGATGTCAATATCTCCGGTCTGGT
AAGCACAACCATGCAGAATGAAGCCCGTCGTCTGCGTGCCGAACGCTGGAAAGCGGAAAATCAGGAAGGG
ATGGCTGAGGTCGCCCGGTTTATTGAAATGAACGGCTCTTTTGCTGACGAGAACAGGGGCTGGTGAAATG
CAGTTTAAGGTTTACACCTATAAAAGAGAGAGCCGTTATCGTCTGTTTGTGGATGTACAGAGTGATATTA
TTGACACGCCCGGGCGACGGATGGTGATCCCCCTGGCCAGTGCACGTCTGCTGTCAGATAAAGTCTCCCG
TGAACTTTACCCGGTGGTGCATATCGGGGATGAAAGCTGGCGCATGATGACCACCGATATGGCCAGTGTG
CCGGTCTCCGTTATCGGGGAAGAAGTGGCTGATCTCAGCCACCGCGAAAATGACATCAAAAACGCCATTA
ACCTGATGTTCTGGGGAATATAAATGTCAGGCTCCCTTATACACAGCCAGTCTGCAGGTCGACCATAGTG
ACTGGATATGTTGTGTTTTACAGTATTATGTAGTCTGTTTTTTATGCAAAATCTAATTTAATATATTGAT
ATTTATATCATTTTACGTTTCTCGTTCAGCTTTCTTGTACAAAGTGGTTCGATGTCATGTAATTAGTTAT
GTCACGCTTACATTCACGCCCTCCCCCCACATCCGCTCTAACCGAAAAGGAAGGAGTTAGACAACCTGAA
GTCTAGGTCCCTATTTATTTTTTTATAGTTATGTTAGTATTAAGAACGTTATTTATATTTCAAATTTTTC
TTTTTTTTCTGTACAGACGCGTGTACGCATGTAACATTATACTGAAAACCTTGCTTGAGAAGGTTTTGGG
ACGCTCGAAGGCTTTAATTTGCGGCCGGTACCCAGCTTTTGTTCCCTTTAGTGAGGGTTAATTCCGAGCT
TGGCGTAATCATGGTCATAGCTGTTTCCTGTGTGAAATTGTTATCCGCTCACAATTCCACACAACATAGG
AGCCGGAAGCATAAAGTGTAAAGCCTGGGGTGCCTAATGAGTGAGGTAACTCACATTAATTGCGTTGCGC
TCACTGCCCGCTTTCCAGTCGGGAAACCTGTCGTGCCAGCTGCATTAATGAATCGGCCAACGCGCGGGGA
GAGGCGGTTTGCGTATTGGGCGCTCTTCCGCTTCCTCGCTCACTGACTCGCTGCGCTCGGTCGTTCGGCT
GCGGCGAGCGGTATCAGCTCACTCAAAGGCGGTAATACGGTTATCCACAGAATCAGGGGATAACGCAGGA
AAGAACATGTGAGCAAAAGGCCAGCAAAAGGCCAGGAACCGTAAAAAGGCCGCGTTGCTGGCGTTTTTCC
ATAGGCTCGGCCCCCCTGACGAGCATCACAAAAATCGACGCTCAAGTCAGAGGTGGCGAAACCCGACAGG
ACTATAAAGATACCAGGCGTTCCCCCCTGGAAGCTCCCTCGTGCGCTCTCCTGTTCCGACCCTGCCGCTT
ACCGGATACCTGTCCGCCTTTCTCCCTTCGGGAAGCGTGGCGCTTTCTCAATGCTCACGCTGTAGGTATC
TCAGTTCGGTGTAGGTCGTTCGCTCCAAGCTGGGCTGTGTGCACGAACCCCCCGTTCAGCCCGACCGCTG
CGCCTTATCCGGTAACTATCGTCTTGAGTCCAACCCGGTAAGACACGACTTATCGCCACTGGCAGCAGCC
ACTGGTAACAGGATTAGCAGAGCGAGGTATGTAGGCGGTGCTACAGAGTTCTTGAAGTGGTGGCCTAACT
ACGGCTACACTAGAAGGACAGTATTTGGTATCTGCGCTCTGCTGAAGCCAGTTACCTTCGGAAAAAGAGT
TGGTAGCTCTTGATCCGGCAAACAAACCACCGCTGGTAGCGGTGGTTTTTTTGTTTGCAAGCAGCAGATT
ACGCGCAGAAAAAAAGGATCTCAAGAAGATCCTTTGATCTTTTCTACGGGGTCTGACGCTCAGTGGAACG
AAAACTCACGTTAAGGGATTTTGGTCATGAGATTATCAAAAAGGATCTTCACCTAGATCCTTTTAAATTA
AAAATGAAGTTTTAAATCAATCTAAAGTATATATGAGTAAACTTGGTCTGACAGTTACCAATGCTTAATC
AGTGAGGCACCTATCTCAGCGATCTGTCTATTTCGTTCATCCATAGTTGCCTGACTGCCCGTCGTGTAGA
TAACTACGATACGGGAGGGCTTACCATCTGGCCCCAGTGCTGCAATGATACCGCGAGACCCACGCTCACC
GGCTCCAGATTTATCAGCAATAAACCAGCCAGCCGGAAGGGCCGAGCGCAGAAGTGGTCCTGCAACTTTA
TCCGCCTCCATCCAGTCTATTAATTGTTGCCGGGAAGCTAGAGTAAGTAGTTCGCCAGTTAATAGTTTGC
GCAACGTTGTTGCCATTGCTACAGGCATCGTGGTGTCACGCTCGTCGTTTGGTATGGCTTCATTCAGCTC
CGGTTCCCAACGATCAAGGCGAGTTACATGATCCCCCATGTTGTGAAAAAAAGCGGTTAGCTCCTTCGGT
CCTCCGATCGTTGTCAGAAGTAAGTTGGCCGCAGTGTTATCACTCATGGTTATGGCAGCACTGCATAATT
CTCTTACTGTCATGCCATCCGTAAGATGCTTTTCTGTGACTGGTGAGTACTCAACCAAGTCATTCTGAGA
ATAGTGTATGCGGCGACCGAGTTGCTCTTGCCCGGCGTCAATACGGGATAATACCGCGCCACATAGCAGA
ACTTTAAAAGTGCTCATCATTGGAAAACGTTCTTCGGGGCGAAAACTCTCAAGGATCTTACCGCTGTTGA
GATCCAGTTCGATGTAACCCACTCGTGCACCCAACTGATCTTCAGCATCTTTTACTTTCACCAGCGTTTC
TGGGTGAGCAAAAACAGGAAGGCAAAATGCCGCAAAAAAGGGAATAAGGGCGACACGGAAATGTTGAATA
CTCATACTCTTCCTTTTTCAATATTATTGAAGCATTTATCAGGGTTATTGTCTCATGAGCGGATACATAT
TTGAATGTATTTAGAAAAATAAACAAATAGGGGTTCCGCGCACATTTCCCCGAAAAGTGCCACCTGACGT
CTTATTATCATGACATTAACCTATAAAAATAGGCGTATCACGAGGCCCTTTCGTC
