>Addgene plasmid #14398 | pAG303GPD-Cerulean-ccdB | addgene partial sequence | sequence record 21075 | 14398 with pRS_marker
GCGCTAGGAAGTCACTGCCAGGTATCGTTTGAACACGGCATTAGTCAGGGAAGTCATAACACAGTCCTTT
CCCGCAATTTTCTTTTTCTATTACTCTTGGCCTCCTCTAGTACACTCTATATTTTTTTATGCCTCGGTAA
TGATTTTCATTTTTTTTTTTCCACCTAGCGGATGACTCTTTTTTTTTCTTAGCGATTGGCATTATCACAT
AATGAATTATACATTATATAAAGTAATGTGATTTCTTCGAAGAATATACTAAAAAATGAGCAGGCAAGAT
AAACGAAGGCAAAGATGACAGAGCAGAAAGCCCTAGTAAAGCGTATTACAAATGAAACCAAGATTCAGAT
TGCGATCTCTTTAAAGGGTGGTCCCCTAGCGATAGAGCACTCGATCTTCCCAGAAAAAGAGGCAGAAGCA
GTAGCAGAACAGGCCACACAATCGCAAGTGATTAACGTCCACACAGGTATAGGGTTTCTGGACCATATGA
TACATGCTCTGGCCAAGCATTCCGGCTGGTCGCTAATCGTTGAGTGCATTGGTGACTTACACATAGACGA
CCATCACACCACTGAAGACTGCGGGATTGCTCTCGGTCAAGCTTTTAAAGAGGCCCTAGGGGCCGTGCGT
GG
