>Addgene plasmid #14398 | pAG303GPD-Cerulean-ccdB | addgene partial sequence | sequence record 21076 | 14398 with EXFP-R
TAGCCTTCGGGCATGGCGGACTTGAAGAAGTCGTGCTGCTTCATGTGGTCGGGGTAGCGGGCGAAGCACT
GCACGCCCCAGGTCAGGGTGGTCACGAGGGTGGGCCAGGGCACGGGCAGCTTGCCGGTGGTGCAGATGAA
CTTCAGGGTCAGCTTGCCGTAGGTGGCATCGCCCTCGCCCTCGCCGGACACGCTGAACTTGTGGCCGTTT
ACGTCGCCGTCCAGCTCGACCAGGATGGGCACCACCCCGGTGAACAGCTCCTCGCCCTTGCTCACCATTT
TGTCCCGGGGGATCCACTAGTTCTAGAATCCGTCGAAACTAAGTTCTGGTGTTTTAAAACTAAAAAAAAG
ACTAACTATAAAAGTAGAATTTAAGAAGTTTAAGAAATAGATTTACAGAATTACAATCAATACCTACCGT
CTTTATATACTTATTAGTCAAGTAGGGGAATAATTTCAGGGAACTGGTTTCAACCTTTTTTTTCAGCTTT
TTCCAAATCAGAGAGAGCAGAAGGTAATAGAAGGTGTAAAAAAATGAGATAGATACATGCGTGGGTCAAT
TGCCTTGTGTCATCATTTACTCCAGGCAGGTTGCATCACTCCATTGAGGTTGTGCCCGTTTTTTGCCTGT
TTGTG
